Addgene plasmid #179632: pJH2644
Purpose: Pnmr-1::TetanusToxin-UrSL-wCherry unc-54 3' UTR C.elegans AVA/E/D premoter IN and others expression of TetanusToxin-UrSL-wCherry
Depositing lab: Mei Zhen. Publication: An imbalancing act: gap junctions reduce the backward motor circuit activity to bias C. elegans for forward locomotion. Kawano T, Po MD, Gao S, Leung G, Ryu WS, Zhen M. Neuron. 2011 Nov 17;72(4):572-86. doi: 10.1016/j.neuron.2011.09.005. PubMed 22099460.
Backbone
  Vector backbone: pBSK
  Backbone manufacturer: stratagene
  Backbone size w/o insert (bp): 7332
  Total vector size (bp): 8705
  Vector type: Worm Expression
Growth in bacteria
  Bacterial resistance: Ampicillin, 100 μg/mL
  Growth temperature: 37°C
  Growth strain: DH5alpha
  Copy number: High Copy
Gene/Insert
  Gene/Insert name: TetanusToxin
  Insert size (bp): 1373
  Promoter: Pnmr-1
  Tag / fusion protein: wCherry (C terminal on backbone)
  Cloning method: Restriction Enzyme; 5′ cloning site XmaI (not destroyed); 3′ cloning site KpnI (not destroyed)
  Sequencing primers: 5′ atgccgatcaccatcaac; 3′ ctagcggtacggttgt
Terms and licenses: Academic/Nonprofit Terms; Industry Terms: Not Available to Industry
How to cite: pJH2644 was a gift from Mei Zhen (Addgene plasmid # 179632 ; http://n2t.net/addgene:179632 ; RRID:Addgene_179632)
