[The description below was written by a language model from this plasmid's Addgene catalogue record and pLannotate feature annotations shown in this document.]
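Description:
pJH2644 is a C. elegans expression plasmid built on a pBluescript-type (pBSK) backbone, about 8.7 kb in total. It is propagated in E. coli at high copy from a ColE1/pUC-type origin and selected with ampicillin through the bla (AmpR) gene. Remnants of the bacterial cloning vector are also annotated: the lac promoter, operator and CAP site, plus short lacI, rop and bom fragments. These have no role in worm expression.

The payload is a roughly 1.37 kb fragment of the Clostridium tetani tetanus toxin gene (tetX), cloned between XmaI and KpnI sites. Tetanus toxin is a zinc endopeptidase that cleaves synaptobrevin and so blocks neurotransmitter release. The toxin is placed under the nmr-1 promoter. This promoter is not annotated in the feature table but presumably occupies the unannotated stretch of about 3 kb upstream of the toxin coding sequence. According to the record, it drives expression in the AVA, AVE and AVD premotor interneurons and some other cells. Directly downstream lies a worm-adapted mCherry ("wCherry"). The catalogue lists it as a C-terminal tag, but the construct name joins the two with "UrSL", an element the record does not define, so it is unclear whether the reporter is a true fusion or is made separately from a shared transcript. The unc-54 3' UTR named in the purpose field supplies 3' processing signals. The short "aex-5" hit downstream of mCherry probably reflects genomic sequence carried along with that UTR.

The construct is suited to silencing chemical synaptic output from the backward-locomotion premotor interneurons, with red fluorescence marking the expressing cells. This fits the associated study of motor circuit balance between forward and backward movement.
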