Features (pLannotate 1.2.2; 12 found; start..end, strand, type, name):
     36..66      +  promoter       lac promoter: promoter for the E. coli lac operon
     74..90      +  protein_bind   lac operator: The lac repressor binds to the lac operator to inhibit transcription in E. coli. This inhibition can be relieved by adding lactose or isopropyl-β-D-thiogalactopyranoside (IPTG). lac repressor encoded by lacI
   3353..4723    +  CDS            tetX (fragment): TETX_CLOTE - Experimental evidence at protein level: Swiss-Prot protein existence level 1. Tetanus toxin acts by inhibiting neurotransmitter release. It binds to peripheral neuronal synapses, is internalized and moves by retrograde transport up the axon into the spinal cord where it can move between postsynaptic and presynaptic neurons. It inhibits neurotransmitter release by acting as a zinc endopeptidase that catalyzes the hydrolysis of the '76-Gln-|-Phe-77' bond of synaptobrevin-2. From Clostridium tetani (strain Massachusetts / E88).
   4751..5458    +  CDS            mCherry: mCherry is a basic (constitutively fluorescent) red fluorescent protein published in 2004, derived from Discosoma sp.. It is reported to be a very rapidly-maturing monomer with low acid sensitivity.
   6068..6220    +  CDS            aex-5 (fragment): AEX5_CAEEL - Also known as kpc-3 From Caenorhabditis elegans.
   6348..6383    +  CDS            rop (fragment): Rop protein, which maintains plasmids at low copy number; rop
   6485..6584    +  misc_feature   bom (fragment): basis of mobility region from pBR322
   6686..6790    +  promoter       AmpR promoter: bla
   6791..7651    +  CDS            AmpR: β-lactamase; bla; confers resistance to ampicillin, carbenicillin, and related antibiotics
   7822..8410    +  rep_origin     ori: high-copy-number ColE1/pMB1/pBR322/pUC origin of replication
   8593..8685    +  CDS            lacI (fragment): lac repressor; lacI; The lac repressor binds to the lac operator to inhibit transcription in E. coli. This inhibition can be relieved by adding lactose or isopropyl-β-D-thiogalactopyranoside (IPTG).
   8698..21      +  protein_bind   CAP binding site (across the origin): CAP binding activates transcription in the presence of cAMP. E. coli catabolite activator protein
>Addgene plasmid #179632 | pJH2644 | addgene full sequence | sequence record 355749 | Addgene NGS Result
AATGTGAGTTAGCTCACTCATTAGGCACCCCAGGCTTTACACTTTATGCTTCCGGCTCGTATGTTGTGTG
GAATTGTGAGCGGATAACAATTTCACACAGGAAACAGCTATGACCATGATTACGCCAAGCTTGCATGCGC
GGCCGCTGTGGTCTCACTTTGAACGACAAAAGAAAACCAAATATTGTAAAGGAATAGTACAGATAAAAGG
GAACAAGTGATACCAGCTGATGGATGTAGGTCAGCGACAAAAGACAGGAGACGTATAGTTTGATGATTAT
GGAACCAAACTCAGAATTTAATGTTGGAGACGCTATAAAAATTGAATTGAGAAATTGAAACCATATTCTT
GAATATCTCTCAATTTGGAATTTGGAAGTAGCCGTAAAATCGGCTAGCTAGAACATAAAAGGACTGATTT
GCAACCTTGACCATTCATGATATCATTTCAATAAAAGAAGAGATTCCAATGACCAATCTTCAAGAATCAC
AATAATCACAACAAAACTAAGCAAAAGTAACAACAAATTGTTCAGGTAGACAAGTAGACATTTGGACACA
TTTTGCGGGGATGTGATGACTGTATAATAAAAATAAGTGGACACTGAGAGAGAGAGGAGGTCAGCAGGAA
AAAAGAACATCGAACTGCTTGACGAATTGAAATTAGAATGAGGTGTCAGGCAGGTGACGATTACATGGTT
AATTATTAGTGTTCTTTTTCTTCTTTTTGTGGATGCCGATTAGTTGAAATAATTGCATGGAAAGTGAGAA
TTCAATGTGAATCTCTTTCTTATTATGTTTCAAGTGGTATCTGGATGGAAGCTTGTACTTTTATGAATCG
AAAATTGCGCCCAAGGTTGATTTTGAGATTATTCAGTAAATTTTTGTGCTGATTATTCAGTTAATGTAGA
ACAGAGACGCGGATGAAAACTTTTTTAATTTCTAAAAAAAAAGACAAAATGTGGTTAAAAAGTTTGGAAA
ATAATTGTTATATACTTCTTGAGAGCTTATTCAAACGGAAACCAATCATAAATAGTCGAATAGTCATTTA
GAAAAGAGAAACTAGTTGATGTAGAGAGATTCAAAAAGTAAAATATGCAAATGATCCGTTTCTTAGATTT
AGTAAACATCTACCAAATGAAACAGGAATTGTCGAAACAATTTAGAAAAGGAGAAGGAAACATTTGTTTA
TTTTCCCCTTTAAATGGCGGTAGAGGTAAAACAGCAATACACATAGTACAAGGTTATACTACTTTCAAAA
GAATTTGACATCCCGCCGAGAAAATGTGGTGATTATATGGTAAAGTTTTCAGTTGGATATTATCTTCTAC
AGACGGTGATTCAAAATGATCAAAAGGGCAAGTGGGTGGTAGGATTTGAAAAATTGAGATATAGAACGTG
CGATTTTGGTAAAACTTTTTGAACACAAGGCATATTTTTGAACTTTGAAAAACGCAAAATTTAAATTTTG
TTAATTACATATATTTTGAACAGATTATGAATATAAGCAAGGCTACATAAAATATGTATATTTTCTTTTT
ACAAATATTCGTACACTGTTAAATTTATAGAAAAATCATTTATATTCAGAAAAACCTATTTGAACAATTT
TTAGTTGCTCAATAACCAATTTGCACAAATTTAGAAAATATAATGGGGGCTTTTAAAAATTTAAATCCTC
AGCGAATATTCCTTTGCGATTTTTTCGAACGTTTTCTTTCAGATTAAAAAATCTGAAGCAGAAGTAAATG
AACTACCATAGAAAATTCACCAAGGATCACATTTTTACAAAGCCTCCGCCCAATTGTAAACTTGGGAATT
TTTGCTTGTTTTCTTTTTTTTTTCAAAAAAGGAATAGTTGTTTTAAAGTAATTTATTCCCCTATGCTTTC
TCCAGCAATCAGTTGTTCTCCCCATACTTTACACAATTATCAACAACTTCACATAGAAAACAAAACAACA
AATCAGAAATTCCCACCGGTCACAGTCACAGATTCCCCATGTTTTGTTCATCTCATTTCTGCAAGAAAGT
GACATCGCTGCCACCCAATTCGACAAATTGTCCAAGTGGTCATCAGGAAGATATGACCTTCTTTTTAATG
ATAATTTAGACTACAAAGGGCGTCAAAAAAGATTCAATGATCAGGGGTAATTGCTGTAAAATGTAGTTTG
TATGTGTGTTTACCGTAGCCTATAACTGTAAAAATTGGTTTTTTAAAAAGTATTTCTGAGATTAAAAGGC
TCCCCAAGGATGCACGATTCTAGCTAGAAATGAACATTCCATGGGTTGTGAAGATGCTTTTATCTCACTT
TAGAATGTCTGACTCCGCCCCTCTGTGTACGAATTGAAGTGCTCTTTTGTGATGATCATAGCTCCTCCTT
GCGGCGACGCCCGCACACAGCACGAGATATTACACGGAATACTTATGTGATTCATAGGAAACAAGGAAAT
CGAAAAAATAATAGGATTTTGAGGAGGTATTTTTAGATGAATGCTTATGATGTTATGATGAACCCAAGAA
ATTCTGAATAGACATATGTCAGAACGGGGTAGGAGCTCCAGTGTCGCTTTTGAAATAAAAAATCAAGTGG
TATACTTCTCGTATATACCCTTCTGAACTAATAAAATAATTTATCTTTTGAAAAAGTTTGAAAAAGAAAA
ATGCCCAAAACTTGAATTTTAATGTTTTGTATTTTGAGCATATCGTTCAAACGTCGTGATCTGAAAGTAG
AAAGATCTAAATATTCGTGACACAGTTTGGTTTGAAGGTCTTAGTGGTAATTTTTTATTACAGAAGCAAC
AAAAAGTTGACATATTTTCAGAATTTCCAAAAAAACGTTTAAAATTTCAATTTCTTCGATAGAGTTCTAA
AAATTTTTTGGAACGGATTTTGTAATATCCGCTGATAACCGTTCAAGAACAATTTGAATTTTGAAATAAT
TTAATCAACTAGTATCCAGTGCTCTTTCTCACTGCTCCACCCATTTTTCAACCCATTTCCTTTACTCAAT
TTCGCCCGTTTTCCTTTTGCTCAAATGTGCCCACCAAATCATCTTTCTTCGTCTTCTTTTCTCTTATTCG
GAAGGAGAAGAGGTGAAAGTAGAATAAGTTTTTTTGTTGAAAAGAGAGGAGCACGGCCACTTTTCTCTTA
TTTCCATCCTTCTACTACCTCGTTTTACTTTCCATTTAAAAACCCGTTTAAAGTTCCAAAATTTCAATTA
TCTTGCTTCTGTTTGGAACACGACAAACTTTAGTTTTGTTACAGATACCCGGGATTGGCCAAAGGACCCA
AAGGTATGTTTCGAATGATACTAACATAACATAGAACATTTTCAGGAGGACCCTTGGCTAGCATGCCGAT
CACCATCAACAACTTCCGTTACTCCGACCCGGTTAACAACGACACCATCATCATGATGGAACCGCCGTAC
TGCAAAGGTCTAGACATCTACTACAAAGCCTTCAAAATCACCGACCGTATCTGGATCGTTCCGGAACGTT
ACGAATTTGGTACTAAACCGGAAGACTTCAACCCGCCGTCCTCCCTGATCGAAGGTGCTTCCGAATACTA
CGACCCGAACTACCTGCGTACCGACTCCGACAAAGACCGTTTCCTGCAGACCATGGTTAAACTGTTCAAC
CGTATCAAAAACAACGTTGCTGGTGAAGCTCTGCTGGACAAAATCATCAACGCTATCCCGTACCTGGGTA
ACTCCTACTCCCTGCTGGACAAATTCGACACCAACTCCAACTCCGTTTCCTTCAACCTGCTGGAACAGGA
TCCGTCCGGTGCTACCACCAAATCCGCTATGCTGACCAACCTGATCATCTTCGGTCCGGGTCCGGTTCTG
AACAAAAACGAAGTTCGTGGTATCGTTCTGCGTGTTGACAACAAAAACTACTTCCCGTGCCGTGACGGTT
TCGGTTCCATCATGCAGATGGCTTTCTGCCCGGAATACGTACCGACCTTCGACAACGTTATCGAAAACAT
CACCTCCCTGACCATCGGTAAATCCAAATACTTCCAGGACCCGGCTCTGCTGCTGATGCACGAACTGATC
CACGTTCTGCACGGTCTGTACGGCATGCAGGTTTCCTCCCACGAAATCATCCCGTCCAAACAGGAAATCT
ACATGCAGCACACCTACCCGATCTCCGCTGAAGAGCTCTTCACCTTCGGTGGTCAGGACGCTAACCTGAT
CTCCATCGATATCAAAAACGACCTGTACGAAAAAACCCTGAACGACTACAAAGCTATCGCTAACAAACTG
TCCCAGGTTACCTCCTGCAACGACCCGAACATCGACATCGACTCCTACAAACAGATCTATCAGCAGAAGT
ATCAGTTTGATAAGGATTCCAACGGCCAGTATATAGTGAACGAGGATAAGTTTCAGATACTGTATAACTC
CATAATGTATGGCTTTACTGAGATAGAGCTGGGCAAGAAGTTTAACATAAAGACTCGCTTAAGCTATTTT
TCCATGAACCACGATCCTGTGAAGATACCTAACCTGCTGGATGATACTATATATAACGATACTGAGGGCT
TTAACATAGAGTCCAAGGATCTGAAGTCCGAGTATAAGGGCCAGAACATGAGGGTGAACACTAACGCCTT
TAGGAACGTCGACGGTTCCGGTCTGGTTTCCAAACTGATCGGTCTGTGCAAAAAAATCATCCCGCCGACC
AACATCCGTGAAAACCTGTACAACCGTACCGCTAGGGTACCGGTAGAAAAAATGCTCGAGATGGTGAGCA
AGGGCGAGGAGGATAACATGGCCATCATCAAGGAGTTCATGCGCTTCAAGGTGCACATGGAGGGCTCCGT
GAACGGCCACGAGTTCGAGATCGAGGGCGAGGGCGAGGGCCGCCCCTACGAGGGCACCCAGACCGCCAAG
CTGAAGGTGACCAAGGGTGGCCCCCTGCCCTTCGCCTGGGACATCCTGTCCCCTCAGTTCATGTACGGCT
CCAAGGCCTACGTGAAGCACCCCGCCGACATCCCCGACTACTTGAAGCTGTCCTTCCCCGAGGGCTTCAA
GTGGGAGCGCGTGATGAACTTCGAGGACGGCGGCGTGGTGACCGTGACCCAGGACTCCTCCCTGCAGGAC
GGCGAGTTCATCTACAAGGTGAAGCTGCGCGGCACCAACTTCCCCTCCGACGGCCCCGTAATGCAGAAGA
AGACCATGGGCTGGGAGGCCTCCTCCGAGCGGATGTACCCCGAGGACGGCGCCCTGAAGGGCGAGATCAA
GCAGAGGCTGAAGCTGAAGGACGGCGGCCACTACGACGCTGAGGTCAAGACCACCTACAAGGCCAAGAAG
CCCGTGCAGCTGCCCGGCGCCTACAACGTCAACATCAAGTTGGACATCACCTCCCACAACGAGGACTACA
CCATCGTGGAACAGTACGAACGCGCCGAGGGCCGCCACTCCACCGGCGGCATGGACGAGCTGTACAAGTA
AGAATTCCAACTGAGCGCCGGTCGCTACCATTACCAACTTGTCTGGTGTCAAAAATAATAGGGGCCGCTG
TCATCAGAGTAAGTTTAAACTGAGTTCTACTAACTAACGAGTAATATTTAAATTTTCAGCATCTCGCGCC
CGTGCCTCTGACTTCTAAGTCCAATTACTCTTCAACATCCCTACATGCTCTTTCTCCCTGTGCTCCCACC
CCCTATTTTTGTTATTATCAAAAAACTTCTCTTAATTTCTTTGTTTTTTAGCTTCTTTTAAGTCACCTCT
AACAATGAAATTGTGTAGATTCAAAAATAGAATTAATTCGTAATAAAAAGTCGAAAAAAATTGTGCTCCC
TCCCCCCATTAATAATAATTCTATCCCAAAATCTACACAATGTTCTGTGTACACTTCTTATGTTTTTTAC
TTCTGATAAATTTTTTTGAAACATCATAGAAAAAACCGCACACAAAATACCTTATCATATGTTACGTTTC
AGTTTATGACCGCAATTTTTATTTCTTCGCACGTCTGGGCCTCTCATGACGTCAAATCATGCTCATCGTG
AAAAAGTTTTGGAGTATTTTTGGAATTTTTCAATCAAGTGAAAGTTTATGAAATTAATTTTCCTGCTTTT
GCTTTTTGGGGTTTCCCCTATTGTTTGTCAAGATTTCGAGGACGGCGTTTTTCTTGCTAAAATCACAAGT
ATTGATGAGCACGATGCAAGAAAGATCGGAAGAAGGTTTGGGTTTGAGGCTCAGTGGAAGGTGAGTAGAA
GTTGATAATTTGAAAGTGGAGTAGTGTCTATGGGGTTTTTGCCTTAAATGACAGAATACATTCCCAATAT
ACCAAACATAACTGTTTCCTACTAGTCGGCCGTACGGGCCCTTTCGTCTCGCGCGTTTCGGTGATGACGG
TGAAAACCTCTGACACATGCAGCTCCCGGAGACGGTCACAGCTTGTCTGTAAGCGGATGCCGGGAGCAGA
CAAGCCCGTCAGGGCGCGTCAGCGGGTGTTGGCGGGTGTCGGGGCTGGCTTAACTATGCGGCATCAGAGC
AGATTGTACTGAGAGTGCACCATATGCGGTGTGAAATACCGCACAGATGCGTAAGGAGAAAATACCGCAT
CAGGCGGCCTTAATTAAGGGCCTCGTGATACGCCTATTTTTATAGGTTAATGTCATGATAATAATGGTTT
CTTAGACGTCAGGTGGCACTTTTCGGGGAAATGTGCGCGGAACCCCTATTTGTTTATTTTTCTAAATACA
TTCAAATATGTATCCGCTCATGAGACAATAACCCTGATAAATGCTTCAATAATATTGAAAAAGGAAGAGT
ATGAGTATTCAACATTTCCGTGTCGCCCTTATTCCCTTTTTTGCGGCATTTTGCCTTCCTGTTTTTGCTC
ACCCAGAAACGCTGGTGAAAGTAAAAGATGCTGAAGATCAGTTGGGTGCACGAGTGGGTTACATCGAACT
GGATCTCAACAGCGGTAAGATCCTTGAGAGTTTTCGCCCCGAAGAACGTTTTCCAATGATGAGCACTTTT
AAAGTTCTGCTATGTGGCGCGGTATTATCCCGTATTGACGCCGGGCAAGAGCAACTCGGTCGCCGCATAC
ACTATTCTCAGAATGACTTGGTTGAGTACTCACCAGTCACAGAAAAGCATCTTACGGATGGCATGACAGT
AAGAGAATTATGCAGTGCTGCCATAACCATGAGTGATAACACTGCGGCCAACTTACTTCTGACAACGATC
GGAGGACCGAAGGAGCTAACCGCTTTTTTGCACAACATGGGGGATCATGTAACTCGCCTTGATCGTTGGG
AACCGGAGCTGAATGAAGCCATACCAAACGACGAGCGTGACACCACGATGCCTGTAGCAATGGCAACAAC
GTTGCGCAAACTATTAACTGGCGAACTACTTACTCTAGCTTCCCGGCAACAATTAATAGACTGGATGGAG
GCGGATAAAGTTGCAGGACCACTTCTGCGCTCGGCCCTTCCGGCTGGCTGGTTTATTGCTGATAAATCTG
GAGCCGGTGAGCGTGGGTCTCGCGGTATCATTGCAGCACTGGGGCCAGATGGTAAGCCCTCCCGTATCGT
AGTTATCTACACGACGGGGAGTCAGGCAACTATGGATGAACGAAATAGACAGATCGCTGAGATAGGTGCC
TCACTGATTAAGCATTGGTAACTGTCAGACCAAGTTTACTCATATATACTTTAGATTGATTTAAAACTTC
ATTTTTAATTTAAAAGGATCTAGGTGAAGATCCTTTTTGATAATCTCATGACCAAAATCCCTTAACGTGA
GTTTTCGTTCCACTGAGCGTCAGACCCCGTAGAAAAGATCAAAGGATCTTCTTGAGATCCTTTTTTTCTG
CGCGTAATCTGCTGCTTGCAAACAAAAAAACCACCGCTACCAGCGGTGGTTTGTTTGCCGGATCAAGAGC
TACCAACTCTTTTTCCGAAGGTAACTGGCTTCAGCAGAGCGCAGATACCAAATACTGTTCTTCTAGTGTA
GCCGTAGTTAGGCCACCACTTCAAGAACTCTGTAGCACCGCCTACATACCTCGCTCTGCTAATCCTGTTA
CCAGTGGCTGCTGCCAGTGGCGATAAGTCGTGTCTTACCGGGTTGGACTCAAGACGATAGTTACCGGATA
AGGCGCAGCGGTCGGGCTGAACGGGGGGTTCGTGCACACAGCCCAGCTTGGAGCGAACGACCTACACCGA
ACTGAGATACCTACAGCGTGAGCTATGAGAAAGCGCCACGCTTCCCGAAGGGAGAAAGGCGGACAGGTAT
CCGGTAAGCGGCAGGGTCGGAACAGGAGAGCGCACGAGGGAGCTTCCAGGGGGAAACGCCTGGTATCTTT
ATAGTCCTGTCGGGTTTCGCCACCTCTGACTTGAGCGTCGATTTTTGTGATGCTCGTCAGGGGGGCGGAG
CCTATGGAAAAACGCCAGCAACGCGGCCTTTTTACGGTTCCTGGCCTTTTGCTGGCCTTTTGCTCACATG
TTCTTTCCTGCGTTATCCCCTGATTCTGTGGATAACCGTATTACCGCCTTTGAGTGAGCTGATACCGCTC
GCCGCAGCCGAACGACCGAGCGCAGCGAGTCAGTGAGCGAGGAAGCGGAAGAGCGCCCAATACGCAAACC
GCCTCTCCCCGCGCGTTGGCCGATTCATTAATGCAGCTGGCACGACAGGTTTCCCGACTGGAAAGCGGGC
AGTGAGCGCAACGCAATT
